>Addgene plasmid #21490 | pMBP-HIS2-Vps20FL | addgene full sequence | sequence record 450339 | Addgene Long Read Sequencing Result
TTGAGATCCTTTTTTTCTGCGCGTAATCTGCTGCTTGCAAACAAAAAAACCACCGCTACCAGCGGTGGTT
TGTTTGCCGGATCAAGAGCTACCAACTCTTTTTCCGAAGGTAACTGGCTTCAGCAGAGCGCAGATACCAA
ATACTGTCCTTCTAGTGTAGCCGTAGTTAGGCCACCACTTCAAGAACTCTGTAGCACCGCCTACATACCT
CGCTCTGCTAATCCTGTTACCAGTGGCTGCTGCCAGTGGCGATAAGTCGTGTCTTACCGGGTTGGACTCA
AGACGATAGTTACCGGATAAGGCGCAGCGGTCGGGCTGAACGGGGGGTTCGTGCACACAGCCCAGCTTGG
AGCGAACGACCTACACCGAACTGAGATACCTACAGCGTGAGCTATGAGAAAGCGCCACGCTTCCCGAAGG
GAGAAAGGCGGACAGGTATCCGGTAAGCGGCAGGGTCGGAACAGGAGAGCGCACGAGGGAGCTTCCAGGG
GGAAACGCCTGGTATCTTTATAGTCCTGTCGGGTTTCGCCACCTCTGACTTGAGCGTCGATTTTTGTGAT
GCTCGTCAGGGGGGCGGAGCCTATGGAAAAACGCCAGCAACGCGGCCTTTTTACGGTTCCTGGCCTTTTG
CTGGCCTTTTGCTCACATGTTCTTTCCTGCGTTATCCCCTGATTCTGTGGATAACCGTATTACCGCCTTT
GAGTGAGCTGATACCGCTCGCCGCAGCCGAACGACCGAGCGCAGCGAGTCAGTGAGCGAGGAAGCGGAAG
AGCGCCTGATGCGGTATTTTCTCCTTACGCATCTGTGCGGTATTTCACACCGCAATGGTGCACTCTCAGT
ACAATCTGCTCTGATGCCGCATAGTTAAGCCAGTATACACTCCGCTATCGCTACGTGACTGGGTCATGGC
TGCGCCCCGACACCCGCCAACACCCGCTGACGCGCCCTGACGGGCTTGTCTGCTCCCGGCATCCGCTTAC
AGACAAGCTGTGACCGTCTCCGGGAGCTGCATGTGTCAGAGGTTTTCACCGTCATCACCGAAACGCGCGA
GGCAGCTGCGGTAAAGCTCATCAGCGTGGTCGTGAAGCGATTCACAGATGTCTGCCTGTTCATCCGCGTC
CAGCTCGTTGAGTTTCTCCAGAAGCGTTAATGTCTGGCTTCTGATAAAGCGGGCCATGTTAAGGGCGGTT
TTTTCCTGTTTGGTCACTGATGCCTCCGTGTAAGGGGGATTTCTGTTCATGGGGGTAATGATACCGATGA
AACGAGAGAGGATGCTCACGATACGGGTTACTGATGATGAACATGCCCGGTTACTGGAACGTTGTGAGGG
TAAACAACTGGCGGTATGGATGCGGCGGGACCAGAGAAAAATCACTCAGGGTCAATGCCAGCGCTTCGTT
AATACAGATGTAGGTGTTCCACAGGGTAGCCAGCAGCATCCTGCGATGCAGATCCGGAACATAATGGTGC
AGGGCGCTGACTTCCGCGTTTCCAGACTTTACGAAACACGGAAACCGAAGACCATTCATGTTGTTGCTCA
GGTCGCAGACGTTTTGCAGCAGCAGTCGCTTCACGTTCGCTCGCGTATCGGTGATTCATTCTGCTAACCA
GTAAGGCAACCCCGCCAGCCTAGCCGGGTCCTCAACGACAGGAGCACGATCATGCGCACCCGTGGGGCCG
CCATGCCGGCGATAATGGCCTGCTTCTCGCCGAAACGTTTGGTGGCGGGACCAGTGACGAAGGCTTGAGC
GAGGGCGTGCAAGATTCCGAATACCGCAAGCGACAGGCCGATCATCGTCGCGCTCCAGCGAAAGCGGTCC
TCGCCGAAAATGACCCAGAGCGCTGCCGGCACCTGTCCTACGAGTTGCATGATAAAGAAGACAGTCATAA
GTGCGGCGACGATAGTCATGCCCCGCGCCCACCGGAAGGAGCTGACTGGGTTGAAGGCTCTCAAGGGCAT
CGGTCGAGATCCCGGTGCCTAATGAGTGAGCTAACTTACATTAATTGCGTTGCGCTCACTGCCCGCTTTC
CAGTCGGGAAACCTGTCGTGCCAGCTGCATTAATGAATCGGCCAACGCGCGGGGAGAGGCGGTTTGCGTA
TTGGGCGCCAGGGTGGTTTTTCTTTTCACCAGTGAGACGGGCAACAGCTGATTGCCCTTCACCGCCTGGC
CCTGAGAGAGTTGCAGCAAGCGGTCCACGCTGGTTTGCCCCAGCAGGCGAAAATCCTGTTTGATGGTGGT
TAACGGCGGGATATAACATGAGCTGTCTTCGGTATCGTCGTATCCCACTACCGAGATATCCGCACCAACG
CGCAGCCCGGACTCGGTAATGGCGCGCATTGCGCCCAGCGCCATCTGATCGTTGGCAACCAGCATCGCAG
TGGGAACGATGCCCTCATTCAGCATTTGCATGGTTTGTTGAAAACCGGACATGGCACTCCAGTCGCCTTC
CCGTTCCGCTATCGGCTGAATTTGATTGCGAGTGAGATATTTATGCCAGCCAGCCAGACGCAGACGCGCC
GAGACAGAACTTAATGGGCCCGCTAACAGCGCGATTTGCTGGTGACCCAATGCGACCAGATGCTCCACGC
CCAGTCGCGTACCGTCTTCATGGGAGAAAATAATACTGTTGATGGGTGTCTGGTCAGAGACATCAAGAAA
TAACGCCGGAACATTAGTGCAGGCAGCTTCCACAGCAATGGCATCCTGGTCATCCAGCGGATAGTTAATG
ATCAGCCCACTGACGCGTTGCGCGAGAAGATTGTGCACCGCCGCTTTACAGGCTTCGACGCCGCTTCGTT
CTACCATCGACACCACCACGCTGGCACCCAGTTGATCGGCGCGAGATTTAATCGCCGCGACAATTTGCGA
CGGCGCGTGCAGGGCCAGACTGGAGGTGGCAACGCCAATCAGCAACGACTGTTTGCCCGCCAGTTGTTGT
GCCACGCGGTTGGGAATGTAATTCAGCTCCGCCATCGCCGCTTCCACTTTTTCCCGCGTTTTCGCAGAAA
CGTGGCTGGCCTGGTTCACCACGCGGGAAACGGTCTGATAAGAGACACCGGCATACTCTGCGACATCGTA
TAACGTTACTGGTTTCACATTCACCACCCTGAATTGACTCTCTTCCGGGCGCTATCATGCCATACCGCGA
AAGGTTTTGCGCCATTCGATGGTGTCCGGGATCTCGACGCTCTCCCTTATGCGACTCCTGCATTAGGAAG
CAGCCCAGTAGTAGGTTGAGGCCGTTGAGCACCGCCGCCGCAAGGAATGGTGCATGCAAGGAGATGGCGC
CCAACAGTCCCCCGGCCACGGGGCCTGCCACCATACCCACGCCGAAACAAGCGCTCATGAGCCCGAAGTG
GCGAGCCCGATCTTCCCCATCGGTGATGTCGGCGATATAGGCGCCAGCAACCGCACCTGTGGCGCCGGTG
ATGCCGGCCACGATGCGTCCGGCGTAGAGGATCGAGATCTCGATCCCGCGAAATTAATACGACTCACTAT
AGGGGAATTGTGAGCGGATAACAATTCCCCTCTAGAAATAATTTTGTTTAACTTTAAGAAGGAGATATAC
ATATGTCGTACTACCATCACCATCACCATCACGATTACATGATCGAAGAAGGTAAACTGGTAATCTGGAT
TAACGGCGATAAAGGCTATAACGGTCTCGCTGAAGTCGGTAAGAAATTCGAGAAAGATACCGGAATTAAA
GTCACCGTTGAGCATCCGGATAAACTGGAAGAGAAATTCCCACAGGTTGCGGCAACTGGCGATGGCCCTG
ACATTATCTTCTGGGCACACGACCGCTTTGGTGGCTACGCTCAATCTGGCCTGTTGGCTGAAATCACCCC
GGACAAAGCGTTCCAGGACAAGCTGTATCCGTTTACCTGGGATGCCGTACGTTACAACGGCAAGCTGATT
GCTTACCCGATCGCTGTTGAAGCGTTATCGCTGATTTATAACAAAGATCTGCTGCCGAACCCGCCAAAAA
CCTGGGAAGAGATCCCGGCGCTGGATAAAGAACTGAAAGCGAAAGGTAAGAGCGCGCTGATGTTCAACCT
GCAAGAACCGTACTTCACCTGGCCGCTGATTGCTGCTGACGGGGGTTATGCGTTCAAGTATGAAAACGGC
AAGTACGACATTAAAGACGTGGGCGTGGATAACGCTGGCGCGAAAGCGGGTCTGACCTTCCTGGTTGACC
TGATTAAAAACAAACACATGAATGCAGACACCGATTACTCCATCGCAGAAGCTGCCTTTAATAAAGGCGA
AACAGCGATGACCATCAACGGCCCGTGGGCATGGTCCAACATCGACACCAGCAAAGTGAATTATGGTGTA
ACGGTACTGCCGACCTTCAAGGGTCAACCATCCAAACCGTTCGTTGGCGTGCTGAGCGCAGGTATTAACG
CCGCCAGTCCGAACAAAGAGCTGGCAAAAGAGTTCCTCGAAAACTATCTGCTGACTGATGAAGGTCTGGA
AGCGGTTAATAAAGACAAACCGCTGGGTGCCGTAGCGCTGAAGTCTTACGAGGAAGAGTTGGCGAAAGAT
CCACGTATTGCCGCCACCATGGAAAACGCCCAGAAAGGTGAAATCATGCCGAACATCCCGCAGATGTCCG
CTTTCTGGTATGCCGTGCGTACTGCGGTGATCAACGCCGCCAGCGGTCGTCAGACTGTCGATGAAGCCCT
GAAAGACGCGCAGACTAATTCGAGCTCGAACAACAACAACAATAACAATAACAACAACCTCGGGGATATC
CCAACGACCGAAAACCTGTATTTTCAGGGCGCCATGGGATCCATGGGCCAAAAAAGTAGTAAAGTGCATA
TAACCAAAACAGATAGGGCGATCCTAGAAGTAAAACGATCTAAAGATGAAATTCATAAGTTTACGAGGAG
GACAGATAATTTGATTTTGGTAGAGAAGAGTCAACTAAAAGACCTAATACGAAAAAATCCTGAAAATTAT
AAATCTAACATGAAGGTACGATTTCTACTAAAAAGAATTCATTATCAGGAGCATTTGTTGCAGCAGGCTT
CGGATCAGCTTATTAATTTGGAAAATATGGTGTCAACACTTGAGTTCAAAATGGTAGAAAAGCAATTTAT
TAATGGACTGAAAAATGGAAATGAAATCTTGAAAAAACTAAACAAGGAATTTAGCAATGTTGATGAACTG
ATGGACGATGTACAAGATCAAATTGCGTATCAAAATGAAATTAACGAGACATTATCCAGAAGCTTAGTCG
GAACAAGCAATTATGAAGACGATCTCGATAAGGAATTGGATGCTCTCGAAAGTGAACTCAATCCAGAGAA
GATGAATAACGCAAAAGTAGCTAACATGCCATCAACAGAAGGTTTGCCATCATTGCCTCAAGGAGAACAA
ACCGAGCAAAAAGAAAGAGAGGAATTCGCGACGGAGGAGAGATCAGACACTAAGGAACCTTTAGCATTAC
TATCCTGAGCGGCCGCTTTCGAATCTAGAGCCTGCAGTCTCGAGCACCACCACCACCACCACTGAGATCC
GGCTGCTAACAAAGCCCGAAAGGAAGCTGAGTTGGCTGCTGCCACCGCTGAGCAATAACTAGCATAACCC
CTTGGGGCCTCTAAACGGGTCTTGAGGGGTTTTTTGCTGAAAGGAGGAACTATATCCGGATTGGCGAATG
GG
[124 nt withheld, positions 5673-5796]
C
[91 nt withheld, positions 5798-5888]
A
[49 nt withheld, positions 5890-5938]
CCTTTGACGTTGGAGTCCACGTTCTTT
[37 nt withheld, positions 5966-6002]
ACCCTATCTCGGTCTATTCTTTTGATTTATAAGGGATTTTGCCGATTTCGGCCTATTGGTTAAAAAATGA
GCTGATTTAACAAAAATTTAACGCGAATTTTAACAAAATATTAACGCTTACAATTTAGGTGGCACTTTTC
GGGGAAATGTGCGCGGAACCCCTATTTGTTTATTTTTCTAAATACATTCAAATATGTATCCGCTCATGAG
ACAATAACCCTGATAAATGCTTCAATAATATTGAAAAAGGAAGAGTATGAGTATTCAACATTTCCGTGTC
GCCCTTATTCCCTTTTTTGCGGCATTTTGCCTTCCTGTTTTTGCTCACCCAGAAACGCTGGTGAAAGTAA
AAGATGCTGAAGATCAGTTGGGTGCACGAGTGGGTTACATCGAACTGGATCTCAACAGCGGTAAGATCCT
TGAGAGTTTTCGCCCCGAAGAACGTTTTCCAATGATGAGCACTTTTAAAGTTCTGCTATGTGGCGCGGTA
TTATCCCGTATTGACGCCGGGCAAGAGCAACTCGGTCGCCGCATACACTATTCTCAGAATGACTTGGTTG
AGTACTCACCAGTCACAGAAAAGCATCTTACGGATGGCATGACAGTAAGAGAATTATGCAGTGCTGCCAT
AACCATGAGTGATAACACTGCGGCCAACTTACTTCTGACAACGATCGGAGGACCGAAGGAGCTAACCGCT
TTTTTGCACAACATGGGGGATCATGTAACTCGCCTTGATCGTTGGGAACCGGAGCTGAATGAAGCCATAC
CAAACGACGAGCGTGACACCACGATGCCTGCAGCAATGGCAACAACGTTGCGCAAACTATTAACTGGCGA
ACTACTTACTCTAGCTTCCCGGCAACAATTAATAGACTGGATGGAGGCGGATAAAGTTGCAGGACCACTT
CTGCGCTCGGCCCTTCCGGCTGGCTGGTTTATTGCTGATAAATCTGGAGCCGGTGAGCGTGGGTCTCGCG
GTATCATTGCAGCACTGGGGCCAGATGGTAAGCCCTCCCGTATCGTAGTTATCTACACGACGGGGAGTCA
GGCAACTATGGATGAACGAAATAGACAGATCGCTGAGATAGGTGCCTCACTGATTAAGCATTGGTAACTG
TCAGACCAAGTTTACTCATATATACTTTAGATTGATTTAAAACTTCATTTTTAATTTAAAAGGATCTAGG
TGAAGATCCTTTTTGATAATCTCATGACCAAAATCCCTTAACGTGAGTTTTCGTTCCACTGAGCGTCAGA
CCCCGTAGAAAAGATCAAAGGATCTTC
Features (pLannotate 1.2.2; 22 found; start..end, strand, type, name):
      1..589     +  rep_origin     ori: high-copy-number ColE1/pMB1/pBR322/pUC origin of replication
    775..914     -  misc_feature   bom: basis of mobility region from pBR322
   1016..1207    -  CDS            rop: Rop protein, which maintains plasmids at low copy number; rop
   1224..1604    +  CDS            YPB1_ECOLX: Protein predicted: Swiss-Prot protein existence level 4. From Escherichia coli.
   1676..1967    -  CDS            TcR (fragment): tetracycline efflux protein; tet; confers resistance to tetracycline
   1982..2003    -  protein_bind   CAP binding site: CAP binding activates transcription in the presence of cAMP. E. coli catabolite activator protein
   2016..3098    -  CDS            lacI: lac repressor; lacI; The lac repressor binds to the lac operator to inhibit transcription in E. coli. This inhibition can be relieved by adding lactose or isopropyl-β-D-thiogalactopyranoside (IPTG).
   3099..3176    -  promoter       lacI promoter: lacI
   3184..3463    -  CDS            TcR (fragment): tetracycline efflux protein; tet; confers resistance to tetracycline
   3485..3503    +  promoter       T7 promoter: promoter for bacteriophage T7 RNA polymerase
   3504..3528    +  protein_bind   lac operator: The lac repressor binds to the lac operator to inhibit transcription in E. coli. This inhibition can be relieved by adding lactose or isopropyl-β-D-thiogalactopyranoside (IPTG). lac repressor encoded by lacI
   3543..3565    +  RBS            RBS: efficient ribosome binding site from bacteriophage T7 gene 10 (Olins and Rangwala, 1989)
   3583..3602    +  CDS            8xHis (fragment): 8xHis affinity tag
   3612..4706    +  CDS            MBP: maltose binding protein from E. coli; malE (mutated); This version of the gene does not encode a signal sequence, so MBP will remain in the cytosol.
   4770..4790    +  CDS            TEV site: tobacco etch virus (TEV) protease recognition and cleavage site
   4803..5465    +  CDS            VPS20: VPS20_YEAST - Also known as ASI10, CHM6, VPT20. Experimental evidence at protein level: Swiss-Prot protein existence level 1. Class E VPS protein implicated in concentration and sorting of cargo proteins of the multivesicular body (MVB) for incorporation into intralumenal vesicles. The lumenal sequestrated membrane proteins will be targeted into the vacuole after fusion of the endosome with the vacuole. Acts a component of the ESCRT-III complex, which appears to be critical for late steps in MVB sorting, such as membrane invagination and final cargo sorting and recruitment of late-acting compo
   5505..5522    +  CDS            9xHis (fragment): 9xHis affinity tag
   5532..5581    +  CDS            SET1 (fragment): solubility-enhancement tag derived from T7 phage gene 10B
   5589..5636    +  terminator     T7 terminator: transcription terminator for bacteriophage T7 RNA polymerase
   5673..6101    +  rep_origin     f1 ori (sequence partly withheld): f1 bacteriophage origin of replication; arrow indicates direction of (+) strand synthesis
   6154..6258    +  promoter       AmpR promoter: bla
   6259..7119    +  CDS            AmpR: β-lactamase; bla; confers resistance to ampicillin, carbenicillin, and related antibiotics
