[The description below was written by a language model from this plasmid's Addgene catalogue record and pLannotate feature annotations shown in this document.]
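Description:
pMBP-HIS2-Vps20FL is a bacterial expression plasmid for producing full-length, unmutated Vps20 from Saccharomyces cerevisiae as a cleavable fusion protein in E. coli. It is built on the pHis2 backbone, a pET-style vector. It replicates from a ColE1/pMB1-type origin and is selected with ampicillin through the bla gene. The catalogue lists it as high copy, although the annotated sequence also contains the rop gene and the pBR322 bom region, which are normally associated with more moderate copy number. An f1 phage origin and remnants of the tetracycline resistance gene are also present, the latter as non-functional fragments.

The expression cassette is driven by a T7 promoter with an adjacent lac operator and the T7 gene 10 ribosome binding site, and a lacI gene on the plasmid supplies repressor. Expression therefore depends on a host providing T7 RNA polymerase and is inducible with IPTG. The open reading frame begins with a polyhistidine tag (6xHis in the catalogue), followed by maltose binding protein lacking its signal sequence so that it stays cytosolic, then a TEV protease site, then the 663 bp VPS20 coding sequence. This arrangement allows affinity purification and improved solubility, with removal of the tags by TEV cleavage. Downstream of VPS20 the annotation picks up a further His-tag fragment and a short T7 gene 10B-derived segment before the T7 terminator. The record does not say whether these backbone remnants are translated.

Vps20 is a subunit of the ESCRT-III complex involved in multivesicular body sorting. The associated publication concerns membrane scission by ESCRT-III, consistent with use of this plasmid to produce recombinant protein for in vitro studies.
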