Addgene plasmid #21490: pMBP-HIS2-Vps20FL
Depositing lab: James Hurley. Depositing organization: National Institute of Diabetes & Digestive & Kidney Diseases (NIDDK). Publication: Membrane scission by the ESCRT-III complex. Wollert T, Wunder C, Lippincott-Schwartz J, Hurley JH. Nature. 2009 Mar 12. 458(7235):172-7. 10.1038/nature07836 PubMed 19234443.
Backbone
  Vector backbone: pHis2
  Backbone size w/o insert (bp): 5549
  Vector type: Bacterial Expression
Growth in bacteria
  Bacterial resistance: Ampicillin, 100 μg/mL
  Growth temperature: 37°C
  Growth strain: DH5alpha
  Copy number: High Copy
Gene/Insert
  Gene/Insert name: VPS20 (alt names: CHM6; VPT20)
  Species: S. cerevisiae (budding yeast)
  Insert size (bp): 663
  Mutation: none
  Entrez Gene: VPS20 (a.k.a. YMR077C, CHM6, VPL10, VPT20)
  Tag / fusion protein: 6x His (N terminal on backbone); MBP (N terminal on backbone)
  Cloning method: Restriction Enzyme; 5′ cloning site N/A (RF cloning used) (not destroyed)
  Sequencing primers: 5′ T7 promotor
Terms and licenses: Academic/Nonprofit Terms; Industry Terms: Not Available to Industry
How to cite: pMBP-HIS2-Vps20FL was a gift from James Hurley (Addgene plasmid # 21490 ; http://n2t.net/addgene:21490 ; RRID:Addgene_21490)
