>Addgene plasmid #21490 | pMBP-HIS2-Vps20FL | addgene partial sequence | sequence record 27424 | 21490 with T7
CTCTAGAATAATTTTGTTTAACTTTAAGAAGGAGATATACATATGTCGTACTACCATCACCATCACCATC
ACGATTACATGATCGAAGAAGGTAAACTGGTAATCTGGATTAACGGCGATAAAGGCTATAACGGTCTCGC
TGAAGTCGGTAAGAAATTCGAGAAAGATACCGGAATTAAAGTCACCGTTGAGCATCCGGATAAACTGGAA
GAGAAATTCCCACAGGTTGCGGCAACTGGCGATGGCCCTGACATTATCTTCTGGGCACACGACCGCTTTG
GTGGCTACGCTCAATCTGGCCTGTTGGCTGAAATCACCCCGGACAAAGCGTTCCAGGACAAGCTGTATCC
GTTTACCTGGGATGCCGTACGTTACAACGGCAAGCTGATTGCTTACCCGATCGCTGTTGAAGCGTTATCG
CTGATTTATAACAAAGATCTGCTGCCGAACCCGCCAAAAACCTGGGAAGAGATCCCGGCGCTGGATAAAG
AACTGAAAGCGAAAGGTAAGAGCGCGCTGATGTTCAACCTGCAAGAACCGTACTTCACCTGGCCGCTGAT
TGCTGCTGACGGGGGTTATGCGTTCAAGTATGAAAACGGCAA
