>Addgene plasmid #21490 | pMBP-HIS2-Vps20FL | addgene partial sequence | sequence record 27425 | 21490 with MBP-F
CAACAACAATAACAATAACAACAACCTCGGGGATATCCCAACGACCGAAAACCTGTATTTTCAGGGCGCC
ATGGGATCCATGGGCCAAAAAAGTAGTAAAGTGCATATAACCAAAACAGATAGGGCGATCCTAGAAGTAA
AACGATCTAAAGATGAAATTCATAAGTTTACGAGGAGGACAGATAATTTGATTTTGGTAGAGAAGAGTCA
ACTAAAAGACCTAATACGAAAAAATCCTGAAAATTATAAATCTAACATGAAGGTACGATTTCTACTAAAA
AGAATTCATTATCAGGAGCATTTGTTGCAGCAGGCTTCGGATCAGCTTATTAATTTGGAAAATATGGTGT
CAACACTTGAGTTCAAAATGGTAGAAAAGCAATTTATTAATGGACTGAAAAATGGAAATGAAATCTTGAA
AAAACTAAACAAGGAATTTAGCAATGTTGATGAACTGATGGACGATGTACAAGATCAAATTGCGTATCAA
AATGAAATTAACGAGACATTATCCAGAAGCTTAGTCGGAACAAGCAATTATGAAGACGATCTCGATAAGG
AATTGGATGCTCTCGAAAGTGAACTCAATCCAGAGAAGATGAATAACGCAAAAG
